>Addgene plasmid #68042 | pDpy-7::oxCerulean-oxVenus::Lgg-1 | depositor full sequence | sequence record 122823 | pDpy-7::oxCerulean-oxVenus::Lgg-1 sequence 10194 bps
CACGTGACGTCGTGACTGGGAAAACCCTGGCGTTACCCAACTTAATCGCCTTGCAGCACATCCCCCTTTC
GCCAGCTGGCGTAATAGCGAAGAGGCCCGCACCGATCGCCCTTCCCAACAGTTGCGCAGCCTGAATGGCG
AATGGCGCCTGATGCGGTATTTTCTCCTTACGCATCTGTGCGGTATTTCACACCGCATATGGTGCACTCT
CAGTACAATCTGCTCTGATGCCGCATAGTTAAGCCAGCCCCGACACCCGCCAACACCCGCTGACGCGCCC
TGACGGGCTTGTCTGCTCCCGGCATCCGCTTACAGACAAGCTGTGACCGTCTCCGGGAGCTGCATGTGTC
AGAGGTTTTCACCGTCATCACCGAAACGCGCGAGACGAAAGGGCCTCGTGATACGCCTATTTTTATAGGT
TAATGTCATGATAATAATGGTTTCTTAGACGTCAGGTGGCACTTTTCGGGGAAATGTGCGCGGAACCCCT
ATTTGTTTATTTTTCTAAATACATTCAAATATGTATCCGCTCATGAGACAATAACCCTGATAAATGCTTC
AATAATATTGAAAAAGGAAGAGTATGAGTATTCAACATTTCCGTGTCGCCCTTATTCCCTTTTTTGCGGC
ATTTTGCCTTCCTGTTTTTGCTCACCCAGAAACGCTGGTGAAAGTAAAAGATGCTGAAGATCAGTTGGGT
GCACGAGTGGGTTACATCGAACTGGATCTCAACAGCGGTAAGATCCTTGAGAGTTTTCGCCCCGAAGAAC
GTTTTCCAATGATGAGCACTTTTAAAGTTCTGCTATGTGGCGCGGTATTATCCCGTATTGACGCCGGGCA
AGAGCAACTCGGTCGCCGCATACACTATTCTCAGAATGACTTGGTTGAGTACTCACCAGTCACAGAAAAG
CATCTTACGGATGGCATGACAGTAAGAGAATTATGCAGTGCTGCCATAACCATGAGTGATAACACTGCGG
CCAACTTACTTCTGACAACGATCGGAGGACCGAAGGAGCTAACCGCTTTTTTGCACAACATGGGGGATCA
TGTAACTCGCCTTGATCGTTGGGAACCGGAGCTGAATGAAGCCATACCAAACGACGAGCGTGACACCACG
ATGCCTGTAGCAATGGCAACAACGTTGCGCAAACTATTAACTGGCGAACTACTTACTCTAGCTTCCCGGC
AACAATTAATAGACTGGATGGAGGCGGATAAAGTTGCAGGACCACTTCTGCGCTCGGCCCTTCCGGCTGG
CTGGTTTATTGCTGATAAATCTGGAGCCGGTGAGCGTGGGTCTCGCGGTATCATTGCAGCACTGGGGCCA
GATGGTAAGCCCTCCCGTATCGTAGTTATCTACACGACGGGGAGTCAGGCAACTATGGATGAACGAAATA
GACAGATCGCTGAGATAGGTGCCTCACTGATTAAGCATTGGTAACTGTCAGACCAAGTTTACTCATATAT
ACTTTAGATTGATTTAAAACTTCATTTTTAATTTAAAAGGATCTAGGTGAAGATCCTTTTTGATAATCTC
ATGACCAAAATCCCTTAACGTGAGTTTTCGTTCCACTGAGCGTCAGACCCCGTAGAAAAGATCAAAGGAT
CTTCTTGAGATCCTTTTTTTCTGCGCGTAATCTGCTGCTTGCAAACAAAAAAACCACCGCTACCAGCGGT
GGTTTGTTTGCCGGATCAAGAGCTACCAACTCTTTTTCCGAAGGTAACTGGCTTCAGCAGAGCGCAGATA
CCAAATACTGTCCTTCTAGTGTAGCCGTAGTTAGGCCACCACTTCAAGAACTCTGTAGCACCGCCTACAT
ACCTCGCTCTGCTAATCCTGTTACCAGTGGCTGCTGCCAGTGGCGATAAGTCGTGTCTTACCGGGTTGGA
CTCAAGACGATAGTTACCGGATAAGGCGCAGCGGTCGGGCTGAACGGGGGGTTCGTGCACACAGCCCAGC
TTGGAGCGAACGACCTACACCGAACTGAGATACCTACAGCGTGAGCTATGAGAAAGCGCCACGCTTCCCG
AAGGGAGAAAGGCGGACAGGTATCCGGTAAGCGGCAGGGTCGGAACAGGAGAGCGCACGAGGGAGCTTCC
AGGGGGAAACGCCTGGTATCTTTATAGTCCTGTCGGGTTTCGCCACCTCTGACTTGAGCGTCGATTTTTG
TGATGCTCGTCAGGGGGGCGGAGCCTATGGAAAAACGCCAGCAACGCGGCCTTTTTACGGTTCCTGGTCT
TTTGCTGGCCTTTTGCTCACATGTTCTTTCCTGCGTTATCCCCTGATTCTGTGGATAACCGTATTACCGC
CTTTGAGTGAGCTGATACCAGCGGATAACAATTTCACAGGGCCCTGTCGGATTATGGGCTCTTCTTTTAT
CCTCTACTTTCTTTCTAGAAAATGCAAATGTTGAGTCAGAAATTGCTGAATGGAGTACAACTGCAATGGG
TTTAGCTTATGTTTCTGGAACAATTACTGGTGGAATTGTGATTGAAAAGTAAGGTTATATTTCATTTCAA
TAAATGTTACCACAGTATAACAAAAACAAGTTACATTGTTCAGAGTATGTCTGAATGTATTATTATTATT
GTATTTGTGCATCAGTACTGTAGTTGTACTGAAGAAGGGTTTAAAATAATCTCAACGTTTTTAAGACGAG
TTAGTGAGAATACGGTCGCAGTTAGGATGTTTGGACATAGTTTTATTAGATAATCGTGAACTAACTCACT
ATAAAAACCCGCTAACTCATTGAATAAGATAGTTTTAAACGTTCAAAATTTGAAGACAAAATTGTATGAA
TAAGTTTACAGAGTTGGTCGACGCAAGCTTCTCCTTCTCTTCACATTTCTCAATAATTTAGCTCTAATTG
CATTCGTATTCTTCGCAAAAATACGTATTCTGATTGACCCGATGAAATACGGATGCCTAGTTGCATTGAT
CATCTACGGTTATACTTATGGGTGAGGTTTTTCAAATATATTTTGATTTAATCGAATAATGAAATTTCAG
AACTGGAGTTGGTCCAATTTCGTGGTTTATATCCTCTGAACTGGTACCTCAAAAACATCGTAGTATTGCT
CAATCTGTGGCATATTCAATGAATACTGTAATGGTGGTTATCAGTACATTTACAGTATTACCTCTATATT
CCGTTATTGGTAGTTATGCTTTCCTTATTCTATATTCAATTCCTTCATTTATAAGTATGCTTATATTATT
TCGCTACTTACCGGAAACCAAAGGACGAGAGATTCATGATATTGTGAATGAACTTAAAAAAAAATGAAAA
CCTTTGAAAACGTTCATACGGCCGAAATTTTACTTGATCGAGCCAATTGAACTTTTGTTAAGACTTACAG
AAAAGTGAGAGATTTTGTTACAAAAAAGTGAGAAAAAAGCGAAAATGAACAGGAAAAAGAAGAAAAATAC
ACCCGAAGTATCATATAAAAATTAAAAAGATTGTTTGACCTGGCGGAACTTTTTTGCAAAAACTCTGAAT
ATCCATGGCACATGCTTCGTGCAAAACAGGATCCAAATGAATATCAACAAGAGATTCTTGAAGACGACGA
GCCACTTGCTCAGAGCATTGCTTATCTCGAATGAGACCCTTGTTAAAATCATTTTTCAAACATTATATGA
CATTGTCGAAATGTCCTCCTGATTCCATGATGGTAGCAAACTCACTTCGTCTTTGAGCCAATTTATCCAA
GTCCTTGTAAAAAGTATTCGAAAATTGTTAACGGATAAAATGTTTATTATAATATCAAAAACAATTTGTC
AGTTGACCACTTTTTGATATATTTGACAGAAACCGGGATGAATTGGCTCAAAGTTAGGGCGCCCTTCTAT
TACAGGGTTTCTGATAACAAACCGGTTATTAACTCCCAACAAGGGATGATTTCAATTCATCATGCTCAAA
TTGACCCAAATTAAGTTACATGACAAATTCATCGCCCTTTTCAACTCTTCTTGGCTCATCATCTGTTATT
CTGTTCCTATTCTGTCTGCACCCTATACCCCTTTGCATACTCTCTCGTCATTCCTTTCTTGGATAGTGTC
TTCTTCTCCCCAGCTCTGCTACTTCTATGACTTGCGCCCGCTGCTTTTCCGCTCGTTCCTCTCCTCTCTG
ACGTCTTCTTCTGCTTCTTTTCTCCTTCCTTTTTCCCTTCTCAATCTTCCTCTTTTTCCCATTTCTGTCA
ATCATTCGAAGAAGAAGAAGAAGAAGACCCTCATTCATTTCATTTTTTTTTCTGTCGGTGTGTGCTGCTC
GGTTAAGAGTGAGCTCTCTATTCCACGTCTTCTTCTTTTTCTTCTTCGATTCGAATCAATCACTCCACCA
AAACGCATTCGTTTTTGGGATTCACCCCGCGGTTCGCAACAGGTTTCTTTTTCAAATTATTAGCGTTATA
AATAGAAAAATGGTGGAGTTTCAATAAAAATGATAATTTACAAAGTGTATTTTGATTACATGTACTCAAA
AAGGTTGAAATTTTTCATACCAGTTTTCCGGAAATCCATCTGATATCATTATCGTATTTTTCTTTTTAAA
AATGTTTTCAAAAAAAAACAAAATATAGCTGGTTATTTGGCACCCTCTAATTACCATTTTCCTGTCACAC
CACACTCTTTTCCTTCTTCCACTTCTTTCCGTTTTCAGCCGCTTCCAACCAAACCGATATGAAAGCCGAG
CAACAACAATCGATTCCACCCGGCTCGGCGACCTTCCCGTCGCAGGTGAGACTCAGAAAACTAGAGAAAC
CGCTCAACTAACTCTTGATATCCGATTTCATTCTTTTCTCTTTTCTTTTTGTTGAACTTTTCCATATTTC
CAGATGCCACGGCCACCACCAAGCACCGAACAAGGAATCACAACGGAATCGGAGCTTGCGAAGAAAGCTC
AAATCACTCCGAACGACGTTTTAGCACTTCCGGGAATCACTCAAGGTATCTTGCTCCCTTTGGATTTCAG
TTTAAAACATAAATTTAGGATTCTTATGCTCCCCATCTGCGAACATCTATAACATCGAGTTCACCAAGTT
CCAAATCCGTGATCTGGACACTGAGCAAGTGCTTTTCGAGATCGCCAAACCGGAGAACGATCAGGAGAAT
GATGAGTCGCCACAGGAGTCGGCAAGATACGTGCGTTATAGATTTGCTCCAAACTTTTTGAAACTCAAAA
CGGTCGGAGCAACTGTGGAATTCAAAGTAGGAGACATCCCAATCCATCATTTCCGAATGATCGAACGTCA
CTTCTTCAAAGATCGCCTTCTGAAGTGTTTTGACTTTGAATTCGGATTCTGTATTCCGAATTCACGAAAC
AACTGTGAACATATCTATGAGTTCCCTCAACTCTCTCAACAACTCAGTGAGTCATTATTCTAAAAAGTAC
AATTCAAAAGACTAATCTCTTTTTCAGTGGACGACATGATCAACAATCCAAACGAGACTCGTTCTGACAG
CTTCTATTTCGTCGATAACAAACTCGTCATGCACAACAAAGCCGACTACTCATATGATGCATAAATATTT
AATACAAAAATGTTCTGGATAATTATTCTGTCGAATAGAAAAAAAACTCCAAATGTGATTAAATTCCAAT
AATTCCTGTCTAGTTTGTTCCTTCCCCTTCCCCTTCTCATGTTCAATGCATTCCTAAGCTTTTCAGTTCC
CCCCTTGTTTCTATATTTTTTCGCTGTCCTGTCACACTCGCTAAAAACACTAATCACACGGAAATCTGTT
TTCAATAAAAACTCCAACTTTAACTCATTTTCAATTTCAACTGAAAGATTTTTTCATTAGAGAATGTCTA
GAACTAGGCCCGGGCTACGTAATACGACTCACTTAAGGCCTTGACTAGAGGGTACCAGAGCTCACCTAGG
CAGGAACAGCTATGACCATGATTACGCCAAGCTATCAACTTTGTATAGAAAAGTTGTCTCATTCCACGAT
TTCTCGCAACACATCCCTTATATTCTACATTCCTTTTTCGCATGTACTCATCTCTTCTCGTTTGGAATCT
TTTCTTATCTCCGATAATTGGGTTATTGTGTCGATAAAGACTGACCTATTTAACAGATACACTCCACCTT
CATCCACCTTTCCGTTTTCTACAATCCATGTTCTTTTCAATTCAATTCATTTATCACACCCTGTTCTTTT
TTTTAATTTATATTTTTTGTCAAAACTCGAAATATTTTTTCTACCGCTCTGTGAAAACAAAACAAGATTC
ATTCTGAATGAAACAATTTTTAAGAATATTCTTACATTTTGTTCCAGATAACAAGTTTGTACAAAAAAGC
AGGCTCAATGGTGTCAAAGGGCGAAGAGCTGTTTACTGGAGTCGTCCCAATTCTGGTGGAGCTGGATGGA
GATGTCAACGGGCATAAGTTTTCAGTGCGAGGAGAGGGAGAAGGAGACGCTACCAACGGCAAGCTGACAC
TGAAATTCATCAGCACCACAGGGAAGCTGCCCGTGCCTTGGGTAAGTTTAAACATATATATACTAACTAA
CCCTGATTATTTAAATTTTCAGCCAACCCTGGTCACTACCCTGAGTTGGGGCGTCCAGTCATTTGCCCGA
TACCCAGACCACATGAAGCAGCATGATTTCTTTAAATCCGCTATGCCCGAGGGCTACGTGCAGGAACGGA
CAATTTTCTTTAAGGACGATGGAACATACAAAACTAGTAAGTTTAAACAGTTCGGTACTAACTAACCATA
CATATTTAAATTTTCAGGAGCAGAGGTGAAGTTCGAAGGAGACACTCTGGTCAACAGGATCGAGCTGAAG
GGCATTGACTTTAAAGAAGATGGAAATATCCTGGGCCACAAACTGGAGTACAACGCCATCCATGGCAACG
TGTACATTACAGCTGATAAGCAGAAAAACGGGATTAAGGCAAATTTCGGACTGAACTGCAATGTGGAAGA
CGGGAGTGTCCAGCTGGCCGATCACTACCAGCAGAACACTCCTATCGGCGACGGGCCCGTGCTGCTGCCT
GATAATCATTATCTGAGCACCCAGTCCGTCCTGTCTAAGGACCCCAATGAGAAAAGAGATCACATGGTGC
TGCTGGAGTTTGTGACCGCTGCTGGCATTACCCTGGGGATGGACGAGCTGTACAAGGGACCAGGCGAGAA
TTTGTATTTTCAGGGTCGTCTTGTCAAGTTCCTTGTTGGAGGACCAGGCATGGTGTCTAAAGGCGAGGAA
CTGTTCACTGGGGTGGTGCCCATCCTGGTGGAGCTGGACGGCGATGTGAATGGGCACAAGTTTAGCGTGC
GCGGAGAGGGAGAAGGGGACGCTACCAACGGAAAGCTGACACTGAAACTGATTTCCACCACAGGCAAGCT
GCCCGTGCCTTGGCCAACACTGGTGACTACCCTGGGATACGGCCTCCAGAGCTTCGCCCGGTATCCAGAC
CACATGAAGCAGCATGATTTCTTTAAATCAGCTATGCCCGAGGGCTACGTGCAGGAACGGACAATCTTCT
TTAAGGACGATGGGACATATAAAACTAGAGCCGAGGTGAAGTTTGAAGGGGACACTCTGGTGAACAGGAT
CGAGCTGAAGGGAATTGACTTCAAAGAAGATGGAAATATCCTGGGCCACAAGCTGGAGTACAACTTCAAC
AGCCATAACGTGTATATCACCGCCGATAAGCAGAAAAACGGCATCAAGGCTAATTTCAAAATTAGGCACA
ATGTGGAAGACGGCGGGGTGCAGCTGGCTGATCATTACCAGCAGAACACACCTATCGGGGACGGACCCGT
GCTGCTGCCTGATAATCACTACCTGAGCTATCAGTCCGTGCTGTCTAAGGACCCAAACGAGAAACGGGAT
CATATGGTGCTGAAAGAATTTGTGACTGCCGCTGGGATTACCCTGGGAATGGATGAGCTGTATAAGCACC
CAGCTTTCTTGTACAAAGTGGGAATGAAGTGGGCTTACAAGGAGGAGAACAACTTTGAGAAGCGTCGTGC
CGAAGGAGACAAGATCCGCAGAAAGTACCCAGACCGTATTCCAGTGATTGTTGAGAAAGCACCAAAGTCA
AAGCTCCATGACTTGGATAAGAAGAAGTACTTGGTCCCATCCGATCTTACTGTTGGACAGTTCTACTTCC
TCATCAGAAAACGCATCCAACTTCGTCCAGAAGATGCTCTGTTCTTCTTTGTCAACAATGTCATTCCACA
AACCATGACCACAATGGGACAACTCTACCAGGTAACTAACCAGTCGTTTATTTTCATTTAATTAACCCTT
TTCTTTATTACAGGACCATCACGAGGAAGACTTGTTCCTTTACATCGCCTACAGTGACGAAAGTGTGTAT
GGAGGAGAGGTCGAAAAGAAGGAATAAAGTGTCATGTATTATCCGCCGACGAATGTGTATACTTGTACAA
TGGAAATTTCATACTTCTAATGGAAACCCAAAGCCCCTTTAAAAAAATCTTCTCATTTTCTGTAATAATT
CTGTATTTCCTTCACATTTTCTTCTCATTTTTCTCGTATGACGGTTCCGAGTAGTGACTTCTATTCAAAC
TATTGTCTACGAAGTTGCTCTTCTCCCCTCCCAGAAAATCATGTTTTCTCTCGGATTTTGATATTTTTTT
GCTATTACTTTCAAATTTTTGATTCATGAATAAACGAAGAAGACACAAAACCAACTTTATTATACATAGT
TGATAATTCACTGGCCGTCGTTTTACACTCGAGACGTACGGTGCGCGCGATGCATTCGAAGATCTGCCCA
CTAGTGAGTCGTATTATAAGTGCAAGTAAGATCAGTGTTTGTTTCGATATCAGTCTGTTTCGTAACGGTC
TTCTGTATAACTACAAAAAAGAATAAAAAACCGTATCACAACTGAGAAAAAAGACAAAACTTATTGAACA
GTGTTCCTTTCAAAAAATTATTTTGTAAAAAATCGAGTTTTTCTCCAAAATAACGCACGCAATCAAAAAC
AAGAAAACTAACGTGTTCTCCTGGGCGTGGAACTCCTTATCAAGATTACCATTATTGTCTGTCAGAATTG
ATATTTCAATTATTTCATATCTAGACAAACCCGGGTGTCTTGCATTTATTAGTACTGTGAGTTTACATAC
AAACGAGGCTTACTCAGATAACATAGAGTCACCTCTAATTAGCAAAAACCCATTTCTAATTAGCTATTTC
GACCAGTTCTAAAGTCACCGTAATTAGAAATGGTTTTTGTAGCTTTTCTAATTAGAAATGACCCCGAGAT
AAGTGAAATATGGCATTTTCTGGGTTTTCTAGTAAGAAATGATCCCGCACGTAGTGATTCCGCGTTACAA
GCCAAATTCAAATTAAAAAAGTATATTACACAATTCAAGTTACATTATTTTCAGGAAACAATGGCGAAGA
GCAAAGCAGAGATTCAAAAGGAGGAAAGAGACAACAGATATGAACGAAGACTTCTTGAAAAGAGAAAGAG
ACATGAGGTGAGTAACCATGATAATAAATAATCAAGTAAGGGCTATAGATTTATAAATTCTGGAGTTAAC
AGTTTCGAAAAAAAGTAGTTTTCATATGTGCGAAGGAATATCAAAAATAGGGGAATAGCCTAAACGAGTG
AGAAAATTAAATGTTTGTTATTTTTTCAAAAATGTCTGCAGGGCCGTTATCCTTTCAAATGCACTCTATC
AAACATAGATCATATCCATCATATCTTATCCAGAATTTATATCATATCCAAGATTGAGAGCGTTTCAAGG
AAAATCTCAAACAACCATACAATTTTGTAGATCGACAACAAGGCCTCCACTTCTTCATCGATGGCCTCTG
CAGCACCTGCACCACCAAGTTTGTATTTTTCATATTAATATAAAGTGAGCCACGCATAGTCGTTTTTAGG
ATTTTTGCCAGATCGATGTCGCGCAAACAGACTGTTTTTTTTTCTTTGAAAGCCGTGCGTGACATGGGCC
ACGGATTGTAACGCCGCGCTGGATGGATAAAAATTTATTCAGTTTTTTAGCCTTTACAAAATATGGTTCG
ACTACTTTCTTTATTTTTACATTTTTATAGGTGCTCATTGAGCTGAGATATTTTGGGTATAATCGGAAAA
TCGCTGATTTTGGTCATTTTTCTGCACTAAAGATTACACAAAAAGTTCAGTATTTAGATTCATTGTTGAA
AATTGGGGATGATCTACAGATACATATCGCCGTGTTCAAAAACA
Features (pLannotate 1.2.2; 19 found; start..end, strand, type, name):
      7..142     +  CDS            lacZα (fragment): LacZα fragment of β-galactosidase; lacZ fragment
    148..247     -  misc_feature   bom (fragment): basis of mobility region from pBR322
    349..384     -  CDS            rop (fragment): Rop protein, which maintains plasmids at low copy number; rop
    479..583     +  promoter       AmpR promoter: bla
    584..1444    +  CDS            AmpR: β-lactamase; bla; confers resistance to ampicillin, carbenicillin, and related antibiotics
   1615..2203    +  rep_origin     ori: high-copy-number ColE1/pMB1/pBR322/pUC origin of replication
   2968..2984    -  CDS            M13 gene XI (fragment): pXI; XI; phage assembly
   3462..3677    -  CDS            GSLG1_CAEEL (fragment): Experimental evidence at protein level: Swiss-Prot protein existence level 1. From Caenorhabditis elegans.
   4551..4568    -  misc_feature   P element 5' end (fragment): No description available
   4679..5521    +  CDS            unc-119: UN119_CAEEL - Experimental evidence at protein level: Swiss-Prot protein existence level 1. Myristoyl-binding protein that acts as a cargo adapter: specifically binds the myristoyl moiety of a subset of N-terminally myristoylated proteins and is required for their localization. Plays a key role in ciliary membrane localization of proteins. Required for the establishment or function of the nervous system. From Caenorhabditis elegans.
   5916..5936    +  protein_bind   attB4: mutant version of attB; core recombination site for the Gateway® BP reaction BP Clonase™
   6281..6305    +  protein_bind   attB1: mutant version of attB; recombination site for the Gateway® BP reaction BP Clonase™
   6308..7126    +  CDS            moxCerulean3: moxCerulean3 is a basic (constitutively fluorescent) cyan fluorescent protein published in 2015, derived from Aequorea victoria.
   7190..7906    +  CDS            oxVenus: oxVenus is a basic (constitutively fluorescent) green/yellow fluorescent protein published in 2015, derived from Aequorea victoria.
   7911..7931    -  protein_bind   attB2: mutant version of attB; core recombination site for the Gateway® BP reaction BP Clonase™
   7934..8221    +  CDS            lgg-1 (fragment): LGG1_CAEEL - Also known as atg-8.1 From Caenorhabditis elegans.
   8265..8354    +  CDS            lgg-1 (fragment): LGG1_CAEEL - Also known as atg-8.1 From Caenorhabditis elegans.
   8662..8682    -  protein_bind   attB3: mutant version of attB; core recombination site for the Gateway® BP reaction BP Clonase™
   8686..8707    +  CDS            lacZα (fragment): LacZα fragment of β-galactosidase; lacZ fragment
