[The description below was written by a language model from this plasmid's Addgene catalogue record and pLannotate feature annotations shown in this document.]
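Description:
pDpy-7::oxCerulean-oxVenus::Lgg-1 is a 10,194 bp C. elegans expression plasmid built on the pCFJ150 backbone, a worm transgenesis vector. In bacteria it is maintained as a high-copy plasmid through a ColE1/pUC-type origin and selected with ampicillin via the AmpR (β-lactamase) cassette. The backbone also carries an unc-119 coding sequence, the standard worm marker that rescues the movement defect of unc-119 mutants and so allows transgenic animals to be identified. A flanking C. elegans genomic fragment is also annotated. This would fit the homology arms that pCFJ150-type vectors use for targeted single-copy insertion, although the record does not describe the integration strategy.

The payload was assembled by multisite Gateway recombination, as shown by the ordered attB4, attB1, attB2 and attB3 sites. The segment between attB4 and attB1 is unannotated but occupies the promoter slot. By the construct name it should hold the dpy-7 promoter, which drives expression in the hypodermis. The middle slot encodes a tandem "double fluorescent protein" (dFP). The feature table identifies its cyan part as moxCerulean3, which the depositor calls oxCerulean, and this is followed by oxVenus. Both are Aequorea-derived fluorescent proteins. The third slot carries lgg-1, the worm Atg8/LC3 homologue, annotated as two fragments separated by a short gap that probably reflects an intron. No 3' UTR is annotated in the sequence after lgg-1 and before attB3.

The resulting dFP::LGG-1 fusion places the tag at the N-terminus of LGG-1. According to the record it is used to monitor autophagy specifically in the hypodermis, in studies of tissue-specific autophagy responses to aging and stress.
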