Addgene plasmid #68042: pDpy-7::oxCerulean-oxVenus::Lgg-1
Purpose: Lgg-1 tagged with oxCerulean-oxVenus (dFP, or double fluorescent protein), expressed in hypodermis, for monitoring autophagy
Depositing lab: Dana Miller. Depositing organization: University of Washington. Publication: Tissue-specific autophagy responses to aging and stress in C. elegans. Chapin HA, Okada M, Merz AJ, Miller DL. Aging (Albany NY). 2015 Jun 30. 100765 PubMed 26142908.
Backbone
  Vector backbone: pCFJ150
  Backbone manufacturer: Erik Jorgensen
  Vector type: Worm Expression
Growth in bacteria
  Bacterial resistance: Ampicillin, 100 μg/mL
  Growth temperature: 37°C
  Growth strain: DH5alpha
  Copy number: High Copy
Gene/Insert
  Gene/Insert name: pDpy-7::oxCerulean-oxVenus::Lgg-1
Terms and licenses: Academic/Nonprofit Terms; Industry Terms: Not Available to Industry
How to cite: pDpy-7::oxCerulean-oxVenus::Lgg-1 was a gift from Dana Miller (Addgene plasmid # 68042 ; http://n2t.net/addgene:68042 ; RRID:Addgene_68042)
