>Addgene plasmid #68042 | pDpy-7::oxCerulean-oxVenus::Lgg-1 | addgene partial sequence | sequence record 122822 | pSA-F 5'-ccttccccttctcatgttca-3'
TATTTTTTCGCTGTCCTGTCACACTCGCTAAAAACACTAATCACACGGAAATCTGTTTTCAATAAAAACT
CCAACTTTAACTCATTTTCAATTTCAACTGAAAGATTTTTTCATTAGAGAATGTCTAGAACTAGGCCCGG
GCTACGTAATACGACTCACTTAAGGCCTTGACTAGAGGGTACCAGAGCTCACCTAGGCAGGAACAGCTAT
GACCATGATTACGCCAAGCTATCAACTTTGTATAGAAAAGTTGTCTCATTCCACGATTTCTCGCAACACA
TCCCTTATATTCTACATTCCTTTTTCGCATGTACTCATCTCTTCTCGTTTGGAATCTTTTCTTATCTCCG
ATAATTGGGTTATTGTGTCGATAAAGACTGACCTATTTAACAGATACACTCCACCTTCATCCACCTTTCC
GTTTTCTACAATCCATGTTCTTTTCAATTCAATTCATTTATCACACCCTGTTCTTTTTTTTAATTTATAT
TTTTTGTCAAAACTCGAAATATTTTTTCTACCGCTCTGTGAAAACAAAACAAGATTCATTCTGAATGAAA
CAATTTTTAAGAATATTCTTACATTTTGTTCCAGATAACAAGTTTGTACAAAAAAGCAGGCTCAATGGTG
TCAAAGGGCGAAGAGCTGTTTACTGGAGTCGTCCCAATTCTGGTGGAGCTGGATGGAGATGTC
