>Addgene plasmid #68042 | pDpy-7::oxCerulean-oxVenus::Lgg-1 | addgene partial sequence | sequence record 123703 | M13-F20 5'-TGTAAAACGACGGCCAGT-3'
TCTTCGTTTATTCATGAATCAAAAATTTGAAAGTAATAGCAAAAAAATATCAAAATCCGAGAGAAAACAT
GATTTTCTGGGAGGGGAGAAGAGCAACTTCGTAGACAATAGTTTGAATAGAAGTCACTACTCGGAACCGT
CATACGAGAAAAATGAGAAGAAAATGTGAAGGAAATACAGAATTATTACAGAAAATGAGAAGATTTTTTT
AAAGGGGCTTTGGGTTTCCATTAGAAGTATGAAATTTCCATTGTACAAGTATACACATTCGTCGGCGGAT
AATACATGACACTTTATTCCTTCTTTTCGACCTCTCCTCCATACACACTTTCGTCACTGTAGGCGATGTA
AAGGAACAAGTCTTCCTCGTGATGGTCCTGTAATAAAGAAAAGGGTTAATTAAATGAAAATAAACGACTG
GTTAGTTACCTGGTAGAGTTGTCCCATTGTGGTCATGGTTTGTGGAATGACATTGTTGACAAAGAAGAAC
AGAGCATCTTCTGGACGAAGTTGGATGCGTTTTCTGATGAGGAAGTAGAACTGTCCAACAGTAAGATCGG
ATGGGACCAAGTACTTCTTCTTATCCAAGTCATGGAGCTTTGACTTTGGTGCTTTCTCAACAATCACTGG
AATACGGTCTGGGTACTTTCTGCGGATCTTGTCTCCTTCGGCACGACGCTTCTCAAAGTTGTTCTCCTCC
TTGTAAGCCCACTTCATTCCCACTTTGTACAAGAAAGCTGGGTGCTTATACAGCTCATCCATTCCCAGGG
TAATCCCAGCGGCAGTCACAAATTCTTTCAGCACCATATGATCCCGTTTCTCGTTTGGGTCCTTAGACAG
CACGGACTGATAGCTCAGGTAGTGATTATCAGGCAGCAGCACGG
